>Addgene plasmid #121992 | pHBS941 TDP43 RRM-GFP VLIMFYW-S | addgene full sequence | sequence record 235275 | Addgene NGS Result
TTGGGAAGGGCGATCGGTGCGGGCCTCTTCGCTATTACGCCAGTCGACCGCCAATTCAATATGGCGTATA
TGGACTCATGCCAATTCAATATGGTGGATCTGGACCTGTGCCAATTCAATATGGCGTATATGGACTCGTG
CCAATTCAATATGGTGGATCTGGACCCCAGCCAATTCAATATGGCGGACTTGGCACCATGCCAATTCAAT
ATGGCGGACCTGGCACTGTGCCAACTGGGGAGGGGTCTACTTGGCACGGTGCCAAGTTTGAGGAGGGGTC
TTGGCCCTGTGCCAAGTCCGCCATATTGAATTGGCATGGTGCCAATAATGGCGGCCATATTGGCTATATG
CCAGGATCAATATATAGGCAATATCCAATATGGCCCTATGCCAATATGGCTATTGGCCAGGTTCAATACT
ATGTATTGACCCTATGCCATATAGTATTCCATATATGGGTTTTCCTATTGACGTAGATAGCCCCTCCCAA
TGGGCGGTCCCATATACCATATATGGGGCTTCCTAATACCGCCCATAGCCACTCCCCCATTGACGTCAAT
GGTCTCTATATATGGTCTTTCCTATTGACGTCATATGGGCGGTCCTATTGACGTATATGGCGCCTCCCCC
ATTGACGTCAATTACGGTAAATGGCCCGCCTGGCTCAATGCCCATTGACGTCAATAGGACCACCCACCAT
TGACGTCAATGGGATGGCTCATTGCCCATTCATATCCGTTCTCACGCCCCCTATTGACGTCAATGACGGT
AAATGGCCCACTTGGCAGTACATCAATATCTATTAATAGTAACTTGGCAAGTACATTACTATTGGAAGTA
CGCCAGGGTACATTGGCAGTACTCCCATTGACGTCAATGGCGGTAAATGGCCCGCGATGGCTGCCAAGTA
CATCCCCATTGACGTCAATGGGGAGGGGCAATGACGCAAATGGGCGTTCCATTGACGTAAATGGGCGGTA
GGCGTGCCTAATGGGAGGTCTATATAAGCAATGCTCGTTTAGGGAACCGCCATTCTGCCTGGGGACGTCG
GAGCAAGCTTGATTTAGGTGACACTATAGAATACAAGCTACTTGTTCTTTTTGCAGGATCCCATCGATTC
GAATTCAAGGATCAACAAGTTTGTACAAAAAAGCAGGCTGGCGCCGGTACCACCGGTGCCACCATGGGAT
CCATGTCTGAATATATTCGGGTAACCGAAGATGAGAACGATGAGCCCATTGAAATACCATCGGAAGACGA
TGGGACGGTGCTGCTCTCCACGGTTACAGCCCAGTTTCCAGGGGCGTGTGGGCTTCGCTACAGGAATCCA
GTGTCTCAGTGTATGAGAGGTGTCCGGCTGGTAGAAGGAATTCTGCATGCCCCAGATGCTGGCTGGGGAA
ATCTGGTGTATGTTGTCAACTATCCAAAAGATAACAAAAGAAAAATGGATGAGACAGATGCTTCATCAGC
AGTGAAAGTGAAAAGAGCAGTCCAGAAAACATCCAGTAAAGGAGAGGAACTATTTACAGGTACTGTGCCT
ATCAAAGTCGAGCTGGACGGCGACGTAAACGGCCACAAGTTCAGCGTGCGTGGCGAGGGCGAGGGCGATG
CCACCGAGGGCAAGCTGACCCTGAAGTTCATCTGCACCACCGGCAAGCTGCCGGTGCCGTGGCCGACCCT
CGTGACCACCCTGACCTACGGCGTGCAGTGCTTCAGCCGCTACCCGGACCACATGAAGCGTCACGACTTC
TTCAAGTCCGCCATGCCGGAAGGCTACGTCCAGGAGCGCACCATCGAGTTCAAGGACGACGGCACCTACA
AGACCCGCGCGGAGGTGAAGTTCGAGGGCGACACCCTGGTGAACCGCATCGAGCTGAAGGGCAACGACTT
CAAGGAGGACGGCAACATCCTGGGTCACAAGCTGGAGTACAACCACAACAGCCACAACGTCCGTATCGAA
GCCGACAAGCAGAAGAACGGCATCAAGGCTAACTTCAAGATCCGCCACAACGTTGAGGACGGCAGCCAGC
AGGAAGCCGACCACAAACAGCAGAACACCCCGATCGGCGACGGCCCGGTGCGCCTGCCGGACAACCACTA
TCTGAGCACCCAGACCACGCTGAGCAAAGACCCGAACGAGAAGCGCGATCACATGGTCCTGAAGGAGTTC
GTGACGGCAGCCGGTATCACTAAAGGTGAAGATGAAAGTGGATCCAATGCCGAACCTAAACACAATTCCA
ATCGGCAGAGCGAACGTTCTGGCCGGTCCGGTGGGAATCCTGGTGGTAGTGGTAATCAAGGAGGCAGTGG
AAATTCACGCGGGGGTGGTGCTGGCAGTGGCAATAATCAAGGGAGTAACAGCGGAGGCGGGAGTAATTCG
GGCGCTTCTTCGAGCAATCCAGCGATGATGGCGGCTGCCCAGGCGGCCCTTCAAAGTTCCTGGGGGATGA
TGGGTATGCTTGCATCACAACAGAACCAAAGCGGGCCTAGCGGTAATAATCAGAACCAGGGCAATAGCCA
GAGAGAGCCTAACCAGGCTAGTGGCAGTGGGAACAACTCGTCCAGCGGTAGCAACTCGGGAGCAGCCTCT
GGTTCTGGCAGTGCTTCTAACGCTGGTAGCGGATCAGGCAGTAATGGCGGCTCCGGTTCTTCTTCTGATT
CCAAATCTTCCGGTTCAGGTAGTTAGACCCAGCTTTCTTGTACAAAGTGGTTGATCCTCTCGAGCCTCTA
GAACTATAGTGAGTCGTATTACGTAGATCCAGACATGATAAGATACATTGATGAGTTTGGACAAACCACA
ACTAGAATGCAGTGAAAAAAATGCTTTATTTGTGAAATTTGTGATGCTATTGCTTTATTTGTAACCATTA
TAAGCTGCAATAAACAAGTTAACAACAACAATTGCATTCATTTTATGTTTCAGGTTCAGGGGGAGGTGTG
GGAGGTTTTTTAATTCGCGGCCGCGGCGCCAATGCATTGGGCCCGGTACCCAGCTTTTGTTCCCTTTAGT
GAGGGTTAATTGCGCGCTTGGCGTAATCATGGTCATAGCTGTTTCCTGTGTGAAATTGTTATCCGCTCAC
AATTCCACACAACATACGAGCCGGGAGCATAAAGTGTAAAGCCTGGGGTGCCTAATGAGTGAGCTAACTC
ACATTAATTGCGTTGCGCTCACTGCCCGCTTTCCAGTCGGGAAACCTGTCGTGCCAGCTGCATTAATGAA
TCGGCCAACGCGCGGGGAGAGGCGGTTTGCGTATTGGGCGCTCTTCCGCTTCCTCGCTCACTGACTCGCT
GCGCTCGGTCGTTCGGCTGCGGCGAGCGGTATCAGCTCACTCAAAGGCGGTAATACGGTTATCCACAGAA
TCAGGGGATAACGCAGGAAAGAACATGTGAGCAAAAGGCCAGCAAAAGGCCAGGAACCGTAAAAAGGCCG
CGTTGCTGGCGTTTTTCCATAGGCTCCGCCCCCCTGACGAGCATCACAAAAATCGACGCTCAAGTCAGAG
GTGGCGAAACCCGACAGGACTATAAAGATACCAGGCGTTTCCCCCTGGAAGCTCCCTCGTGCGCTCTCCT
GTTCCGACCCTGCCGCTTACCGGATACCTGTCCGCCTTTCTCCCTTCGGGAAGCGTGGCGCTTTCTCATA
GCTCACGCTGTAGGTATCTCAGTTCGGTGTAGGTCGTTCGCTCCAAGCTGGGCTGTGTGCACGAACCCCC
CGTTCAGCCCGACCGCTGCGCCTTATCCGGTAACTATCGTCTTGAGTCCAACCCGGTAAGACACGACTTA
TCGCCACTGGCAGCAGCCACTGGTAACAGGATTAGCAGAGCGAGGTATGTAGGCGGTGCTACAGAGTTCT
TGAAGTGGTGGCCTAACTACGGCTACACTAGAAGAACAGTATTTGGTATCTGCGCTCTGCTGAAGCCAGT
TACCTTCGGAAAAAGAGTTGGTAGCTCTTGATCCGGCAAACAAACCACCGCTGGTAGCGGTGGTTTTTTT
GTTTGCAAGCAGCAGATTACGCGCAGAAAAAAAGGATCTCAAGAAGATCCTTTGATCTTTTCTACGGGGT
CTGACGCTCAGTGGAACGAAAACTCACGTTAAGGGATTTTGGTCATGAGATTATCAAAAAGGATCTTCAC
CTAGATCCTTTTAAATTAAAAATGAAGTTTTAAATCAATCTAAAGTATATATGAGTAAACTTGGTCTGAC
AGTTACCAATGCTTAATCAGTGAGGCACCTATCTCAGCGATCTGTCTATTTCGTTCATCCATAGTTGCCT
GACTCCCCGTCGTGTAGATAACTACGATACGGGAGGGCTTACCATCTGGCCCCAGTGCTGCAATGATACC
GCGAGACCCACGCTCACCGGCTCCAGATTTATCAGCAATAAACCAGCCAGCCGGAAGGGCCGAGCGCAGA
AGTGGTCCTGCAACTTTATCCGCCTCCATCCAGTCTATTAATTGTTGCCGGGAAGCTAGAGTAAGTAGTT
CGCCAGTTAATAGTTTGCGCAACGTTGTTGCCATTGCTACAGGCATCGTGGTGTCACGCTCGTCGTTTGG
TATGGCTTCATTCAGCTCCGGTTCCCAACGATCAAGGCGAGTTACATGATCCCCCATGTTGTGCAAAAAA
GCGGTTAGCTCCTTCGGTCCTCCGATCGTTGTCAGAAGTAAGTTGGCCGCAGTGTTATCACTCATGGTTA
TGGCAGCACTGCATAATTCTCTTACTGTCATGCCATCCGTAAGATGCTTTTCTGTGACTGGTGAGTACTC
AACCAAGTCATTCTGAGAATAGTGTATGCGGCGACCGAGTTGCTCTTGCCCGGCGTCAATACGGGATAAT
ACCGCGCCACATAGCAGAACTTTAAAAGTGCTCATCATTGGAAAACGTTCTTCGGGGCGAAAACTCTCAA
GGATCTTACCGCTGTTGAGATCCAGTTCGATGTAACCCACTCGTGCACCCAACTGATCTTCAGCATCTTT
TACTTTCACCAGCGTTTCTGGGTGAGCAAAAACAGGAAGGCAAAATGCCGCAAAAAAGGGAATAAGGGCG
ACACGGAAATGTTGAATACTCATACTCTTCCTTTTTCAATATTATTGAAGCATTTATCAGGGTTATTGTC
TCATGAGCGGATACATATTTGAATGTATTTAGAAAAATAAACAAATAGGGGTTCCGCGCACATTTCCCCG
AAAAGTGCCACCTAAATTGTAAGCGTTAATATTTTGTTAAAATTCGCGTTAAATTTTTGTTAAATCAGCT
CATTTTTTAACCAATAGGCCGAAATCGGCAAAATCCCTTATAAATCAAAAGAATAGACCGAGATAGGGT
[37 nt withheld, positions 5320-5356]
AAAGAACGTGGACTCCAACGTCAAAGG
[49 nt withheld, positions 5384-5432]
T
[91 nt withheld, positions 5434-5524]
G
[124 nt withheld, positions 5526-5649]
CCCATTCGCCATTCAGGCTGCGCAACTG
Features (pLannotate 1.2.2; 17 found; start..end, strand, type, name):
     50..1027    +  promoter       CMV IE94 promoter: enhancer/promoter region of simian cytomegalovirus major immediate early transcription unit IE94
   1062..1080    +  promoter       SP6 promoter: promoter for bacteriophage SP6 RNA polymerase
   1135..1159    +  protein_bind   attB1: mutant version of attB; recombination site for the Gateway® BP reaction BP Clonase™
   1505..2206    +  CDS            Superfolder GFP: Superfolder GFP is a basic (constitutively fluorescent) green fluorescent protein published in 2005, derived from Aequorea victoria. It is reported to be a very rapidly-maturing weak dimer.
   2687..2711    -  protein_bind   attB2: mutant version of attB; recombination site for the Gateway® BP reaction BP Clonase™
   2734..2751    -  promoter       T7 promoter (fragment): promoter for bacteriophage T7 RNA polymerase
   2756..2890    -  polyA_signal   SV40 poly(A) signal: SV40 polyadenylation signal
   3003..3021    -  promoter       T3 promoter: promoter for bacteriophage T3 RNA polymerase
   3066..3082    -  protein_bind   lac operator: The lac repressor binds to the lac operator to inhibit transcription in E. coli. This inhibition can be relieved by adding lactose or isopropyl-β-D-thiogalactopyranoside (IPTG). lac repressor encoded by lacI
   3090..3120    -  promoter       lac promoter: promoter for the E. coli lac operon
   3135..3156    -  protein_bind   CAP binding site: CAP binding activates transcription in the presence of cAMP. E. coli catabolite activator protein
   3169..3261    -  CDS            lacI (fragment): lac repressor; lacI; The lac repressor binds to the lac operator to inhibit transcription in E. coli. This inhibition can be relieved by adding lactose or isopropyl-β-D-thiogalactopyranoside (IPTG).
   3444..4032    -  rep_origin     ori: high-copy-number ColE1/pMB1/pBR322/pUC origin of replication
   4203..5063    -  CDS            AmpR: β-lactamase; bla; confers resistance to ampicillin, carbenicillin, and related antibiotics
   5064..5168    -  promoter       AmpR promoter: bla
   5221..5649    -  rep_origin     f1 ori (sequence partly withheld): f1 bacteriophage origin of replication; arrow indicates direction of (+) strand synthesis
   5654..43      -  CDS            lacZα (fragment) (across the origin): LacZα fragment of β-galactosidase; lacZ fragment
