[The description below was written by a language model from this plasmid's Addgene catalogue record and pLannotate feature annotations shown in this document.]
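Description:
pHBS941 TDP43 RRM-GFP VLIMFYW-S is a mammalian expression plasmid of about 5.7 kb built on the pCS2-DEST backbone. It is maintained in E. coli at high copy through a ColE1/pUC-type origin and selected with ampicillin via the β-lactamase gene. An f1 origin and remnants of the lac promoter/operator, lacI and lacZα are carried over from the parental cloning vector and have no evident role in the payload.

Expression is driven by the simian cytomegalovirus IE94 enhancer/promoter and terminated by an SV40 polyadenylation signal. An SP6 promoter lies just upstream of the insert, and T7 (partial) and T3 promoters lie on the opposite strand downstream, as is usual for pCS2 vectors, which also permit in vitro transcription. The insert sits between attB1 and attB2 Gateway sites, although the record lists Gibson assembly as the cloning method. It encodes a mutant human TARDBP (TDP-43). The only part of this open reading frame annotated in the feature table is a superfolder GFP coding sequence, which lies internally, with unannotated sequence on both sides that presumably corresponds to the TDP-43 portions. The name suggests that GFP stands in for the RNA recognition motifs, but the record does not spell out this architecture.

In this variant, all hydrophobic residues (V, L, I, M, F, Y, W) in the two intrinsically disordered regions, IDR1 and IDR2, are changed to serine. It is classed as a compositional mutant of the C-terminal domain and updates an earlier deposited version by converting two additional hydrophobic residues. The construct is intended for testing how sequence composition affects the droplet (phase separation) properties of the TDP43 RRM-GFP reporter in cells.
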