Addgene plasmid #121992: pHBS941 TDP43 RRM-GFP VLIMFYW-S
Purpose: To test the effect of sequence on TDP43 RRM-GFP droplet properties
Depositing lab: Rajat Rohatgi. Depositing organization: Stanford University. Publication: Phase separation-deficient TDP43 remains functional in splicing. Schmidt HB, Barreau A, Rohatgi R. Nat Commun. 2019 Oct 25;10(1):4890. doi: 10.1038/s41467-019-12740-2. PubMed 31653829.
Backbone
  Vector backbone: pCS2-DEST
  Vector type: Mammalian Expression
Growth in bacteria
  Bacterial resistance: Ampicillin, 100 μg/mL
  Growth temperature: 37°C
  Growth strain: DH5alpha
  Copy number: High Copy
Gene/Insert
  Gene/Insert name: TARDBP mutant
  Species: H. sapiens (human)
  Mutation: All hydrophobic residues in IDR1&IDR2 mutated to serine
  Entrez Gene: TARDBP (a.k.a. ALS10, TDP-43)
  Cloning method: Gibson Cloning
  Sequencing primers: 5′ Unknown
Terms and licenses: Academic/Nonprofit Terms; Industry Terms: Not Available to Industry
Depositor comments: Category 1: Compositional TDP43 CTD mutants This plasmid is an updated version of Addgene plasmid 107798. Plasmid has two more hydrophobic residues converted to serine. Please visit https://www.biorxiv.org/content/10.1101/548339v1 for bioRxiv preprint.
How to cite: pHBS941 TDP43 RRM-GFP VLIMFYW-S was a gift from Rajat Rohatgi (Addgene plasmid # 121992 ; http://n2t.net/addgene:121992 ; RRID:Addgene_121992)
